Addgene plasmid #189565: pSFS2A-CaKan
Purpose: Codon optomized Kan resistance gene in the pSFS2A flipper backbone for genetic manipulation of Candida albicans using G418 selection
Depositing lab: Richard Bennett. Depositing organization: Brown University. Publication: An Adjuvant-Based Approach Enables the Use of Dominant HYG and KAN Selectable Markers in Candida albicans. Park SO, Frazer C, Bennett RJ. mSphere. 2022 Aug 15:e0034722. doi: 10.1128/msphere.00347-22. PubMed 35968963.
Backbone
  Vector backbone: pSFS2A
  Vector type: Yeast Expression
  Selectable markers: G418
Growth in bacteria
  Bacterial resistance: Chloramphenicol, 25 μg/mL
  Growth temperature: 37°C
  Growth strain: DH5alpha
  Copy number: Unknown
Gene/Insert
  Gene/Insert name: CaKan
  Species: Candida albicans
Terms and licenses: Academic/Nonprofit Terms; Industry Terms: Not Available to Industry
How to cite: pSFS2A-CaKan was a gift from Richard Bennett (Addgene plasmid # 189565 ; http://n2t.net/addgene:189565 ; RRID:Addgene_189565)
