[The description below was written by a language model from this plasmid's Addgene catalogue record and pLannotate feature annotations shown in this document.]
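Description:
pSFS2A-CaKan is a recyclable-marker ("flipper") cassette plasmid for genetic manipulation of Candida albicans, built on the pSFS2A backbone and catalogued as a yeast expression vector. It carries CaKan, a kanamycin-resistance gene codon-optimized for C. albicans, which allows transformants to be selected with G418. The feature table identifies this coding sequence as an aphA1/nptI-type aminoglycoside phosphotransferase. In E. coli the plasmid replicates from a high-copy ColE1/pUC-type origin and is selected with chloramphenicol through a cat promoter–CmR cassette. Only a fragment of the β-lactamase gene remains, so ampicillin selection is not expected to work. The pBluescript ancestry shows in the f1 origin, the T7 and T3 promoters, the lac promoter/operator and lacZα remnants, and the two multiple-cloning-site fragments.

The functional payload lies between two minimal FRT sites in the same orientation, which enclose both a FLP recombinase gene and the CaKan marker. The remnant cloning sites just outside each FRT are presumably where homology arms for a target locus are inserted, so that the whole cassette can be integrated into the genome under G418 selection. Subsequent FLP expression recombines the FRT sites and excises the recombinase and marker, leaving a single FRT scar. The same marker can then be reused for the second allele or for another locus. The annotation does not identify the promoters or terminators driving FLP and CaKan. Short automated hits in those regions, a rat Iah1 fragment and a copia promoter fragment, are probably spurious matches rather than real elements. The record gives no detail on how FLP expression is induced.
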