Features (pLannotate 1.2.2; 21 found; start..end, strand, type, name):
      5..363     +  rep_origin     f1 ori (sequence partly withheld): f1 bacteriophage origin of replication; arrow indicates direction of (+) strand synthesis
    465..620     -  CDS            lacZα (fragment): LacZα fragment of β-galactosidase; lacZ fragment
    628..646     +  promoter       T7 promoter: promoter for bacteriophage T7 RNA polymerase
    655..676     -  misc_feature   MCS (fragment): pBluescript multiple cloning site
    676..709     -  protein_bind   FRT (minimal): supports FLP-mediated excision but not integration (Turan and Bode, 2011) FLP recombinase from the Saccharomyces cerevisiae 2μ plasmid
    752..1030    -  CDS            Iah1 (fragment): IAH1_RAT - Also known as Harpb64. Experimental evidence at transcript level: Swiss-Prot protein existence level 2. Probable lipase. From Rattus norvegicus (Rat).
   1268..2539    +  CDS            FLP: site-specific recombinase FLP is a site-specific recombinase from Saccharomyces cerevisiae. Recombination occurs at FRT sequences.
   4128..4940    +  CDS            aphA1: KKA1_ECOLX - Also known as nptI. Protein inferred from homology: Swiss-Prot protein existence level 3. Resistance to kanamycin and structurally-related aminoglycosides, including amikacin. From Escherichia coli.
   4999..5015    -  promoter       copia promoter (fragment): strong promoter from the Drosophila transposable element copia (Sinclair et al., 1986)
   5081..5114    -  protein_bind   FRT (minimal): supports FLP-mediated excision but not integration (Turan and Bode, 2011) FLP recombinase from the Saccharomyces cerevisiae 2μ plasmid
   5116..5156    -  misc_feature   MCS (fragment): pBluescript multiple cloning site
   5169..5187    -  promoter       T3 promoter: promoter for bacteriophage T3 RNA polymerase
   5232..5248    -  protein_bind   lac operator: The lac repressor binds to the lac operator to inhibit transcription in E. coli. This inhibition can be relieved by adding lactose or isopropyl-β-D-thiogalactopyranoside (IPTG). lac repressor encoded by lacI
   5256..5286    -  promoter       lac promoter: promoter for the E. coli lac operon
   5301..5322    -  protein_bind   CAP binding site: CAP binding activates transcription in the presence of cAMP. E. coli catabolite activator protein
   5335..5427    -  CDS            lacI (fragment): lac repressor; lacI; The lac repressor binds to the lac operator to inhibit transcription in E. coli. This inhibition can be relieved by adding lactose or isopropyl-β-D-thiogalactopyranoside (IPTG).
   5610..6198    -  rep_origin     ori: high-copy-number ColE1/pMB1/pBR322/pUC origin of replication
   6418..6520    +  promoter       cat promoter: promoter of the E. coli cat gene encoding chloramphenicol acetyltransferase
   6521..7180    +  CDS            CmR: chloramphenicol acetyltransferase; cat; confers resistance to chloramphenicol
   7459..7668    -  CDS            AmpR (fragment): β-lactamase; bla; confers resistance to ampicillin, carbenicillin, and related antibiotics
   7669..7773    -  promoter       AmpR promoter: bla
>Addgene plasmid #189565 | pSFS2A-CaKan | addgene full sequence | sequence record 370106 | Addgene NGS Result
CCTG
[124 nt withheld, positions 5-128]
C
[91 nt withheld, positions 130-220]
A
[49 nt withheld, positions 222-270]
CCTTTGACGTTGGAGTCCACGTTCTTT
[37 nt withheld, positions 298-334]
ACCCTATCTCGGTCTATTCTTTTGATTTATAAGGGATTTTGCCGATTTCGGCCTATTGGTTAAAAAAATG
AGCTGATTTAACAAAAATTTAACGCGAATTTTAACAAAATATTAACGCTTACAATTTCCATTCGCCATTC
AGGCTGCGCAACTGTTGGGAAGGGCGATCGGTGCGGGCCTCTTCGCTATTACGCCAGCTGGCGAAAGGGG
GATGTGCTGCAAGGCGATTAAGTTGGGTAACGCCAGGGTTTTCCCAGTCACGACGTTGTAAAACGACGGC
CAGTGAGCGCGCGTAATACGACTCACTATAGGGCGAATTGGGTACCGGGCCCCCCCTCGAGGAAGTTCCT
ATACTTTCTAGAGAATAGGAACTTCGGATCCAATAATGATTGGTTTGATATTTTTGTCTAGTACCATCTG
TACCATTACACTTAAATTATCTTTATATCTGTCTAACTCGACTGTCTGGATTTCATTGATGTAGTCGTAT
GCATCGTTAGTTCCAAAAAATATTGTCATCAATTTGATATTGGTTTCCGACTCTAAAATTTTTGGAAGAA
TTTGTCTAGCGTGCTCTGAGTTGTAGCCACTGAAACCACGGTTAATAACATCCAATTTTCGGATATACAC
ATTCTGTAATGCTGGATGAAAGCCATACTGGGTACAACTAAACTGGGTGATGGAGTCACCGAACAACACA
AATTTACCGTATTCCATGATTGCTATGGTTGAGAATTTTTTTTTTTTCTTGTCCCACGCCATTTTTCAAA
TTATGCAGTTGAGAATGTTAGTTTTTGTGTACACCCCGTTCGCTGAATATTTCGGAATAATTCAAAGATT
GGGGAGTGGGGGAGGCGATAGACGAAGACACGGTATAAAAATGGGCAAAATTTTCCCCAACTTTTTGCAG
TGGTTTAACTAATAATCGTCGACATGCCACAATTTGATATATTATGTAAAACACCACCTAAGGTGCTTGT
TCGTCAGTTTGTGGAAAGGTTTGAAAGACCTTCAGGTGAGAAAATAGCATTATGTGCTGCTGAACTAACC
TATTTATGTTGGATGATTACACATAACGGAACAGCAATCAAGAGAGCCACATTCATGAGCTATAATACTA
TCATAAGCAATTCGTTGAGTTTCGATATTGTCAATAAATCACTCCAGTTTAAATACAAGACGCAAAAAGC
AACAATTTTGGAAGCCTCATTAAAGAAATTGATTCCTGCTTGGGAATTTACAATTATTCCTTACTATGGA
CAAAAACATCAATCTGATATCACTGATATTGTAAGTAGTTTGCAATTACAGTTCGAATCATCGGAAGAAG
CAGATAAGGGAAATAGCCACAGTAAAAAAATGCTTAAAGCACTTCTAAGTGAGGGTGAAAGCATCTGGGA
GATCACTGAGAAAATACTAAATTCGTTTGAGTATACTTCGAGATTTACAAAAACAAAAACTTTATACCAA
TTCCTCTTCCTAGCTACTTTCATCAATTGTGGAAGATTCAGCGATATTAAGAACGTTGATCCGAAATCAT
TTAAATTAGTCCAAAATAAGTATTTGGGAGTAATAATCCAGTGTTTAGTGACAGAGACAAAGACAAGCGT
TAGTAGGCACATATACTTCTTTAGCGCAAGGGGTAGGATCGATCCACTTGTATATTTGGATGAATTTTTG
AGGAATTCTGAACCAGTCCTAAAACGAGTAAATAGGACCGGCAATTCTTCAAGCAATAAACAGGAATACC
AATTATTAAAAGATAACTTAGTCAGATCGTACAATAAAGCTTTGAAGAAAAATGCGCCTTATTCAATCTT
TGCTATAAAAAATGGCCCAAAATCTCACATTGGAAGACATTTGATGACCTCATTTCTTTCAATGAAGGGC
CTAACGGAGTTGACTAATGTTGTGGGAAATTGGAGCGATAAGCGTGCTTCTGCCGTGGCCAGGACAACGT
ATACTCATCAGATAACAGCAATACCTGATCACTACTTCGCACTAGTTTCTCGGTACTATGCATATGATCC
AATATCAAAGGAAATGATAGCATTGAAGGATGAGACTAATCCAATTGAGGAGTGGCAGCATATAGAACAG
CTAAAGGGTAGTGCTGAAGGAAGCATACGATACCCCGCATGGAATGGGATAATATCACAGGAGGTACTAG
ACTACCTTTCATCCTACATAAATAGACGCATATAAGAGTGAAATTCTGGAAATCTGGAAATCTGGTTTTG
TATTCTTGTTATTCTTCTTTTTGTTATTACATATATAACTTGTTACTTTTTTAAAAAAATCTTTGTATAT
TTTATAAATATATAAAACTAAATTTAAGAAAAAGAGAAAAATGTTTTATTTGAGAGATTGAAATTTTACT
TGAATTTAGCTTAGCTTTTATAAAGTATTATTATGTAAAAAAACAAAACAAATATACATTAAAAAGTTAA
GACTATAAAATAGCCACCCAAGGCATTTCTATATCTTGTTGTTGTTGTTTTCATCTTCTGTATCAGAGGA
ACTTATTTTATTATTTTCGTCACGGGTATTTTCTCTTGTTTGATGATTCATCCCATTCATTCCATCATAA
AATGTCGAGCGTCAAAACTAGAGAATAATAAAGAAAACGATCTTTTCAAAAAGAAAAAACCTTTTAGTTT
TCCTTTGTTGTTGTTGTGGGTGTGTGCTATTTATATTATATAGTTTACTCATAATACCATAAAATATTCG
GTTTGATTAGGTTATTTTAATAAGCTAATTTGTTTCTAATCGTGTAATTTATGCTGTGTATATTAAGTAG
TGTGTGCACTGCCCAAAAATGTTTGTTGTTTATAGTCGGTTAAAGAGAAAAAAGAAAAAAAGATCCATAC
ACACACGTTAATTAGTTGTTCAACGTAATACACTCATATTTTGTTCTTATTTGCTTTCGGTCGCTGTTCT
CACCAAGATTTATTGCCAACGAAACAATTTTTTTTTATATATTTTCAGATTTTTCTTTTTTTCCTTTCCT
TTCCTTTTCTAATTTTCACTCCTGGTTTTCTTTCTTTCTTAGAAACATTATCTCGATATTAATATTAAAA
AAATATAATCATTCAAAATGGACGGTGGTATGTTTTAGTTTAGCTTCAATTCTAATTGATTGATTAATCA
GTTGATTGGTTTCAATATGACAAATGGGTAGGGTGGGAAAACTTCATTTTCAATTCAGATCAAACTTTTT
TGTTGTCGACATAATATTTCTCGTTTGGGATGTTACTGTCACATTAATAATACACACACATCAGCTTATA
ATTTTGAAAGTAATTTATCAGATATGTTGTGACGATCAGTGGAAATGGCTAACTTCAATGTATCTGTTCT
TCCCCTTTTTCAAAGTTCACGTTTTTTGATTGATTGATTGATCTGTCGGCAGTGGTTTCAAAACCATTCG
GTGAGTAATCCTATCAATCAATGTTACGACAAAAGGCTCAATATTCAAAATTGCAATGTTTTATGTTTTC
CTACGTGTACTTGTGCAAGGCAATTGATTCAACATTGCTTTTGGTGTTTGACGAGTTTCTAGTTTGGACT
TGTGTTGTTATCTGGGCTATACAGATTTCCCGGCTCACTATGAATTTTTTTTTTCGACGCTCAGTGCACA
CAACTATAAACAACACAAACACAAACACAGCAAGAAAAAAAAAAAACGAACATTGAATTGAAACCAAGCC
AACTGAAAAATTCCTTATTTAAATGACTGTCATACTAACCCATTTTTATAGAAGAAGTTGCTGCTTTAGT
TATCGATAACGGTTCTCATATGGGAAAAGAAAAGACCCACGTGTCTCGACCACGTTTGAACTCAAATATG
GACGCAGACTTATACGGGTACAAATGGGCTCGTGACAACGTCGGGCAATCCGGGGCTACCATATACAGAT
TGTATGGGAAACCTGATGCTCCAGAGTTGTTCTTAAAGCATGGTAAAGGATCTGTCGCAAACGATGTAAC
CGATGAGATGGTCAGACTTAACTGGCTTACAGAGTTTATGCCTTTGCCAACTATTAAGCACTTCATTAGA
ACCCCTGACGATGCATGGTTATTGACTACTGCTATCCCAGGTAAGACTGCCTTCCAAGTCTTAGAGGAAT
ATCCTGACAGTGGAGAGAACATCGTCGATGCATTGGCCGTCTTTTTACGTCGTCTTCATTCCATCCCTGT
TTGCAATTGCCCTTTTAACTCCGATAGAGTCTTTCGTTTGGCTCAGGCCCAATCTCGTATGAATAACGGG
TTGGTGGACGCTTCAGATTTTGATGATGAACGTAACGGTTGGCCTGTAGAACAAGTGTGGAAAGAAATGC
ACAAACTTTTACCATTTTCTCCAGATTCTGTCGTGACTCATGGAGACTTCAGTTTAGATAATCTTATATT
CGATGAAGGGAAATTGATCGGTTGCATAGATGTAGGGAGAGTGGGTATTGCCGATCGTTATCAAGATTTG
GCAATCTTGTGGAACTGCCTTGGAGAGTTCTCCCCTAGTTTGCAAAAGCGTTTATTCCAGAAGTACGGAA
TAGATAATCCAGATATGAATAAATTGCAGTTCCATTTGATGTTAGATGAGTTCTTCTGACATATGTGAAG
TGTGAAGGGGGAGATTTTCACTTTATTAGATTTGTATATATGTATAATAAATAAATAAATAAGTTAAATA
AATAATTAGATAAGGGTGGTAATTATTACTATTTACAATCAAAGGTGGTCCTGCAGGAAGTTCCTATACT
TTCTAGAGAATAGGAACTTCAGATCCACTAGTTCTAGAGCGGCCGCCACCGCGGTGGAGCTCCAGCTTTT
GTTCCCTTTAGTGAGGGTTAATTGCGCGCTTGGCGTAATCATGGTCATAGCTGTTTCCTGTGTGAAATTG
TTATCCGCTCACAATTCCACACAACATACGAGCCGGAAGCATAAAGTGTAAAGCCTGGGGTGCCTAATGA
GTGAGCTAACTCACATTAATTGCGTTGCGCTCACTGCCCGCTTTCCAGTCGGGAAACCTGTCGTGCCAGC
TGCATTAATGAATCGGCCAACGCGCGGGGAGAGGCGGTTTGCGTATTGGGCGCTCTTCCGCTTCCTCGCT
CACTGACTCGCTGCGCTCGGTCGTTCGGCTGCGGCGAGCGGTATCAGCTCACTCAAAGGCGGTAATACGG
TTATCCACAGAATCAGGGGATAACGCAGGAAAGAACATGTGAGCAAAAGGCCAGCAAAAGGCCAGGAACC
GTAAAAAGGCCGCGTTGCTGGCGTTTTTCCATAGGCTCCGCCCCCCTGACGAGCATCACAAAAATCGACG
CTCAAGTCAGAGGTGGCGAAACCCGACAGGACTATAAAGATACCAGGCGTTTCCCCCTGGAAGCTCCCTC
GTGCGCTCTCCTGTTCCGACCCTGCCGCTTACCGGATACCTGTCCGCCTTTCTCCCTTCGGGAAGCGTGG
CGCTTTCTCATAGCTCACGCTGTAGGTATCTCAGTTCGGTGTAGGTCGTTCGCTCCAAGCTGGGCTGTGT
GCACGAACCCCCCGTTCAGCCCGACCGCTGCGCCTTATCCGGTAACTATCGTCTTGAGTCCAACCCGGTA
AGACACGACTTATCGCCACTGGCAGCAGCCACTGGTAACAGGATTAGCAGAGCGAGGTATGTAGGCGGTG
CTACAGAGTTCTTGAAGTGGTGGCCTAACTACGGCTACACTAGAAGAACAGTATTTGGTATCTGCGCTCT
GCTGAAGCCAGTTACCTTCGGAAAAAGAGTTGGTAGCTCTTGATCCGGCAAACAAACCACCGCTGGTAGC
GGTGGTTTTTTTGTTTGCAAGCAGCAGATTACGCGCAGAAAAAAAGGATCTCAAGAAGATCCTTTGATCT
TTTCTACGGGGTCTGACGCTCAGTGGAACGAAAACTCACGTTAAGGGATTTTGGTCATGAGATTATCAAA
AAGGATCTTCACCTAGATCCTTTTCGACCGAATAAATACCTGTGACGGAAGATCACTTCGCAGAATAAAT
AAATCCTGGTGTCCCTGTTGATACCGGGAAGCCCTGGGCCAACTTTTGGCGAAAATGAGACGTTGATCGG
CACGTAAGAGGTTCCAACTTTCACCATAATGAAATAAGATCACTACCGGGCGTATTTTTTGAGTTGTCGA
GATTTTCAGGAGCTAAGGAAGCTAAAATGGAGAAAAAAATCACTGGATATACCACCGTTGATATATCCCA
ATGGCATCGTAAAGAACATTTTGAGGCATTTCAGTCAGTTGCTCAATGTACCTATAACCAGACCGTTCAG
CTGGATATTACGGCCTTTTTAAAGACCGTAAAGAAAAATAAGCACAAGTTTTATCCGGCCTTTATTCACA
TTCTTGCCCGCCTGATGAATGCTCATCCGGAATTACGTATGGCAATGAAAGACGGTGAGCTGGTGATATG
GGATAGTGTTCACCCTTGTTACACCGTTTTCCATGAGCAAACTGAAACGTTTTCATCGCTCTGGAGTGAA
TACCACGACGATTTCCGGCAGTTTCTACACATATATTCGCAAGATGTGGCGTGTTACGGTGAAAACCTGG
CCTATTTCCCTAAAGGGTTTATTGAGAATATGTTTTTCGTCTCAGCCAATCCCTGGGTGAGTTTCACCAG
TTTTGATTTAAACGTGGCCAATATGGACAACTTCTTCGCCCCCGTTTTCACCATGGGCAAATATTATACG
CAAGGCGACAAGGTGCTGATGCCGCTGGCGATTCAGGTTCATCATGCCGTTTGTGATGGCTTCCATGTCG
GCAGAATGCTTAATGAATTACAACAGTACTGCGATGAGTGGCAGGGCGGGGCGTAATTTTTTTAAGGCAG
TTATTGGTGCCCTTAAACGCCTGGTTGCTACGCCTGAATAAGTGATAATAAGCGGATGAATGGCAGAAAT
TCGAAAGCAAATTCGACCCGGTCGTCGGTTCAGGGCAGGGTCGTTAAATAGCCGCTTATGTCTATTGCTG
GTTTACCGGTTTATTGACTACCGGAAGCAGTGTGACCGTGTGCTTCTCAAATGCCTGAGGCCAGTTTGCT
CAGGCTCTCCCCGTGGAGGTAATAATTGACGATATGATCCTTTTTTTCTGATCAAAAAGTGCTCATCATT
GGAAAACGTTCTTCGGGGCGAAAACTCTCAAGGATCTTACCGCTGTTGAGATCCAGTTCGATGTAACCCA
CTCGTGCACCCAACTGATCTTCAGCATCTTTTACTTTCACCAGCGTTTCTGGGTGAGCAAAAACAGGAAG
GCAAAATGCCGCAAAAAAGGGAATAAGGGCGACACGGAAATGTTGAATACTCATACTCTTCCTTTTTCAA
TATTATTGAAGCATTTATCAGGGTTATTGTCTCATGAGCGGATACATATTTGAATGTATTTAGAAAAATA
AACAAATAGGGGTTCCGCGCACATTTCCCCGAAAAGTGCCA
